Addgene plasmid #116469: pHAGE-PIK3CA-E110delE
Purpose: Lentiviral expression of PIK3CA E110delE
Depositing lab: Gordon Mills & Kenneth Scott. Depositing organization: Baylor College of Medicine. Publication: Systematic Functional Annotation of Somatic Mutations in Cancer. Ng PK, Li J, Jeong KJ, Shao S, Chen H, Tsang YH, Sengupta S, Wang Z, Bhavana VH, Tran R, Soewito S, Minussi DC, Moreno D, Kong K, Dogruluk T, Lu H, Gao J, Tokheim C, Zhou DC, Johnson AM, Zeng J, Ip CKM, Ju Z, Wester M, Yu S, Li Y, Vellano CP, Schultz N, Karchin R, Ding L, Lu Y, Cheung LWT, Chen K, Shaw KR, Meric-Bernstam F, Scott KL, Yi S, Sahni N, Liang H, Mills GB. Cancer Cell. 2018 Mar 12;33(3):450-462.e10. doi: 10.1016/j.ccell.2018.01.021. PubMed 29533785.
Backbone
  Vector backbone: pHAGE
  Vector type: Lentiviral
Growth in bacteria
  Bacterial resistance: Ampicillin, 100 μg/mL
  Growth temperature: 37°C
  Growth strain: Stbl3
  Copy number: High Copy
Gene/Insert
  Gene/Insert name: PIK3CA
  Species: H. sapiens (human)
  Mutation: E110delE
  Entrez Gene: PIK3CA (a.k.a. CCM4, CLAPO, CLOVE, CWS5, HMH, MCAP, MCM, MCMTC, PI3K, PI3K-alpha, p110-alpha)
  Cloning method: Gateway Cloning
Terms and licenses: Academic/Nonprofit Terms; Industry Terms: Not Available to Industry
How to cite: pHAGE-PIK3CA-E110delE was a gift from Gordon Mills & Kenneth Scott (Addgene plasmid # 116469 ; http://n2t.net/addgene:116469 ; RRID:Addgene_116469)
