[The description below was written by a language model from this plasmid's Addgene catalogue record and pLannotate feature annotations shown in this document.]
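Description:
pHAGE-PIK3CA-E110delE is an HIV-1-derived lentiviral expression plasmid built on the pHAGE backbone and carrying a mutant allele of human PIK3CA, which encodes the p110-alpha catalytic subunit of phosphoinositide 3-kinase. The mutation is recorded as E110delE, an in-frame deletion of the glutamate at position 110. In bacteria the plasmid is maintained at high copy through a ColE1/pUC-type origin and selected with ampicillin via the bla gene. The record lists a recombination-deficient strain for propagation, as is usual for LTR-containing vectors.

The transfer cassette is bounded by a truncated 5' LTR and a self-inactivating ΔU3 3' LTR. It contains the Ψ packaging signal with an adjoining gag fragment, the Rev response element for Rev-dependent nuclear export of the genomic RNA, and the cPPT/CTS, which aids transduction. Packaging functions are not encoded and must be supplied in trans.

Inside this frame, the constitutive human EF-1α promoter drives the PIK3CA open reading frame. The ORF was introduced by Gateway cloning and is flanked by attB1 and attB2 sites. A V5 epitope sequence is annotated roughly 180 nt downstream of the ORF, beyond short T3 and T7 promoter remnants, but the record does not show whether it is translated in frame with PIK3CA. An EMCV IRES then directs translation of puromycin N-acetyltransferase from the same transcript, so transduced cells can be selected with puromycin. A WPRE boosts transcript expression.

The stated purpose is lentiviral expression of this PIK3CA variant. The associated study concerns systematic functional annotation of somatic cancer mutations, which fits stable expression of the allele in mammalian cells to assess its functional consequences.
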