Features (pLannotate 1.2.2; 30 found; start..end, strand, type, name):
    377..634     +  LTR            5' LTR (truncated): truncated 5' long terminal repeat (LTR) from HIV-1
    681..806     +  misc_feature   HIV-1 Ψ: packaging signal of human immunodeficiency virus type 1
    790..1128    +  CDS            HIV-1 gag (fragment): gag protein from human immunodeficiency virus 1; gag
   1303..1536    +  misc_feature   RRE: The Rev response element (RRE) of HIV-1 allows for Rev-dependent mRNA export from the nucleus to the cytoplasm.
   1913..2013    +  CDS            Rev (fragment): human immunodeficiency virus 1 (HIV-1) Rev protein; rev; enhances nuclear export of unspliced and incompletely spliced viral mRNAs
   2058..2175    +  misc_feature   cPPT/CTS: central polypurine tract and central termination sequence of HIV-1
   2223..3401    +  promoter       EF-1α promoter: strong constitutive promoter for human elongation factor EF-1α
   3422..3442    +  protein_bind   attB1: mutant version of attB; core recombination site for the Gateway® BP reaction BP Clonase™
   3448..6648    +  CDS            PIK3CA: PK3CA_HUMAN - Experimental evidence at protein level: Swiss-Prot protein existence level 1. Phosphoinositide-3-kinase (PI3K) phosphorylates phosphatidylinositol (PI) and its phosphorylated derivatives at position 3 of the inositol ring to produce 3-phosphoinositides (PubMed:15135396, PubMed:23936502, PubMed:28676499). Uses ATP and PtdIns(4,5)P2 (phosphatidylinositol 4,5-bisphosphate) to generate phosphatidylinositol 3,4,5-trisphosphate (PIP3) (PubMed:15135396, PubMed:28676499). PIP3 plays a key role by recruiting PH domain- containing proteins to the membrane, including AKT1 and PDPK1, activat
   6653..6677    -  protein_bind   attB2: mutant version of attB; recombination site for the Gateway® BP reaction BP Clonase™
   6685..6703    +  promoter       T3 promoter: promoter for bacteriophage T3 RNA polymerase
   6729..6747    -  promoter       T7 promoter: promoter for bacteriophage T7 RNA polymerase
   6753..6771    -  protein_bind   attB4 (fragment): mutant version of attB; core recombination site for the Gateway® BP reaction BP Clonase™
   6827..6868    +  CDS            V5 tag: epitope tag from simian virus 5
   6994..7456    +  misc_feature   IRES: internal ribosome entry site (IRES) of the encephalomyocarditis virus (EMCV)
   7470..8067    +  CDS            PuroR (fragment): puromycin N-acetyltransferase; pac from Streptomyces; confers resistance to puromycin
   8083..8671    +  misc_feature   WPRE: woodchuck hepatitis virus posttranscriptional regulatory element
   8679..8744    +  CDS            nef (fragment): NEF_HV1Z2 - Experimental evidence at protein level: Swiss-Prot protein existence level 1. Extracellular Nef protein targets CD4(+) T-lymphocytes for apoptosis by interacting with CXCR4 surface receptors. From Human immunodeficiency virus type 1 group M subtype D (isolate Z2/CDC-Z34) (HIV-1).
   8746..8979    +  LTR            3' LTR (ΔU3): self-inactivating 3' long terminal repeat (LTR) from HIV-1
   9184..9288    +  promoter       AmpR promoter: bla
   9289..10149   +  CDS            AmpR: β-lactamase; bla; confers resistance to ampicillin, carbenicillin, and related antibiotics
  10320..10908   +  rep_origin     ori: high-copy-number ColE1/pMB1/pBR322/pUC origin of replication
  11091..11145   +  CDS            lacI (fragment): lac repressor; lacI; The lac repressor binds to the lac operator to inhibit transcription in E. coli. This inhibition can be relieved by adding lactose or isopropyl-β-D-thiogalactopyranoside (IPTG).
  11151..11244   +  rep_origin     SV40 ori (fragment): SV40 origin of replication
  11269..11306   +  CDS            lacI (fragment): lac repressor; lacI; The lac repressor binds to the lac operator to inhibit transcription in E. coli. This inhibition can be relieved by adding lactose or isopropyl-β-D-thiogalactopyranoside (IPTG).
  11319..11340   +  protein_bind   CAP binding site: CAP binding activates transcription in the presence of cAMP. E. coli catabolite activator protein
  11355..11385   +  promoter       lac promoter: promoter for the E. coli lac operon
  11389..11411   +  protein_bind   lac operator (fragment): The lac repressor binds to the lac operator to inhibit transcription in E. coli. This inhibition can be relieved by adding lactose or isopropyl-β-D-thiogalactopyranoside (IPTG). lac repressor encoded by lacI
  11443..11526   +  polyA_signal   SV40 poly(A) signal (fragment): SV40 polyadenylation signal
  11693..329     +  CDS            nef (fragment) (across the origin): NEF_HV1BR - Experimental evidence at protein level: Swiss-Prot protein existence level 1. Extracellular Nef protein targets CD4(+) T-lymphocytes for apoptosis by interacting with CXCR4 surface receptors (PubMed:14990729). From Human immunodeficiency virus type 1 group M subtype B (isolate BRU/LAI) (HIV-1).
>Addgene plasmid #116469 | pHAGE-PIK3CA-E110delE | addgene full sequence | sequence record 243195 | Addgene NGS Result
TGGAAGGGCTAATTCACTCCCAAAGAAGACAAGATATCCTTGATCTGTGGATCTACCACACACAAGGCTA
CTTCCCTGATTAGCAGAACTACACACCAGGGCCAGGGGTCAGATATCCACTGACCTTTGGATGGTGCTAC
AAGCTAGTACCAGTTGAGCCAGATAAGGTAGAAGAGGCCAATAAAGGAGAGAACACCAGCTTGTTACACC
CTGTGAGCCTGCATGGGATGGATGACCCGGAGAGAGAAGTGTTAGAGTGGAGGTTTGACAGCCGCCTAGC
ATTTCATCACGTGGCCCGAGAGCTGCATCCGGAGTACTTCAAGAACTGCTGATATCGAGCTTGCTACAAG
GGACTTTCCGCTGGGGACTTTCCAGGGAGGCGTGGCCTGGGCGGGACTGGGGAGTGGCGAGCCCTCAGAT
CCTGCATATAAGCAGCTGCTTTTTGCCTGTACTGGGTCTCTCTGGTTAGACCAGATCTGAGCCTGGGAGC
TCTCTGGCTAACTAGGGAACCCACTGCTTAAGCCTCAATAAAGCTTGCCTTGAGTGCTTCAAGTAGTGTG
TGCCCGTCTGTTGTGTGACTCTGGTAACTAGAGATCCCTCAGACCCTTTTAGTCAGTGTGGAAAATCTCT
AGCAGTGGCGCCCGAACAGGGACTTGAAAGCGAAAGGGAAACCAGAGGAGCTCTCTCGACGCAGGACTCG
GCTTGCTGAAGCGCGCACGGCAAGAGGCGAGGGGCGGCGACTGGTGAGTACGCCAAAAATTTTGACTAGC
GGAGGCTAGAAGGAGAGAGATGGGTGCGAGAGCGTCAGTATTAAGCGGGGGAGAATTAGATCGCGATGGG
AAAAAATTCGGTTAAGGCCAGGGGGAAAGAAAAAATATAAATTAAAACATATAGTATGGGCAAGCAGGGA
GCTAGAACGATTCGCAGTTAATCCTGGCCTGTTAGAAACATCAGAAGGCTGTAGACAAATACTGGGACAG
CTACAACCATCCCTTCAGACAGGATCAGAAGAACTTAGATCATTATATAATACAGTAGCAACCCTCTATT
GTGTGCATCAAAGGATAGAGATAAAAGACACCAAGGAAGCTTTAGACAAGATAGAGGAAGAGCAAAACAA
AAGTAAGACCACCGCACAGCAAGCGGCCGGCCGCTGATCTTCAGACCTGGAGGAGGAGATATGAGGGACA
ATTGGAGAAGTGAATTATATAAATATAAAGTAGTAAAAATTGAACCATTAGGAGTAGCACCCACCAAGGC
AAAGAGAAGAGTGGTGCAGAGAGAAAAAAGAGCAGTGGGAATAGGAGCTTTGTTCCTTGGGTTCTTGGGA
GCAGCAGGAAGCACTATGGGCGCAGCGTCAATGACGCTGACGGTACAGGCCAGACAATTATTGTCTGGTA
TAGTGCAGCAGCAGAACAATTTGCTGAGGGCTATTGAGGCGCAACAGCATCTGTTGCAACTCACAGTCTG
GGGCATCAAGCAGCTCCAGGCAAGAATCCTGGCTGTGGAAAGATACCTAAAGGATCAACAGCTCCTGGGG
ATTTGGGGTTGCTCTGGAAAACTCATTTGCACCACTGCTGTGCCTTGGAATGCTAGTTGGAGTAATAAAT
CTCTGGAACAGATTTGGAATCACACGACCTGGATGGAGTGGGACAGAGAAATTAACAATTACACAAGCTT
AATACACTCCTTAATTGAAGAATCGCAAAACCAGCAAGAAAAGAATGAACAAGAATTATTGGAATTAGAT
AAATGGGCAAGTTTGTGGAATTGGTTTAACATAACAAATTGGCTGTGGTATATAAAATTATTCATAATGA
TAGTAGGAGGCTTGGTAGGTTTAAGAATAGTTTTTGCTGTACTTTCTATAGTGAATAGAGTTAGGCAGGG
ATATTCACCATTATCGTTTCAGACCCACCTCCCAACCCCGAGGGGACCCGACAGGCCCGAAGGAATAGAA
GAAGAAGGTGGAGAGAGAGACAGAGACAGATCCATTCGATTAGTGAACGGATCTCGACGGTATCGCCGAA
TTCACAAATGGCAGTATTCATCCACAATTTTAAAAGAAAAGGGGGGATTGGGGGGTACAGTGCAGGGGAA
AGAATAGTAGACATAATAGCAACAGACATACAAACTAAAGAATTACAAAAACAAATTACAAAAATTCAAA
ATTTTCGGGTTTATTACAGGGACAGCAGAGATCCAGTTTGGACTAGTCGTGAGGCTCCGGTGCCCGTCAG
TGGGCAGAGCGCACATCGCCCACAGTCCCCGAGAAGTTGGGGGGAGGGGTCGGCAATTGAACCGGTGCCT
AGAGAAGGTGGCGCGGGGTAAACTGGGAAAGTGATGTCGTGTACTGGCTCCGCCTTTTTCCCGAGGGTGG
GGGAGAACCGTATATAAGTGCAGTAGTCGCCGTGAACGTTCTTTTTCGCAACGGGTTTGCCGCCAGAACA
CAGGTAAGTGCCGTGTGTGGTTCCCGCGGGCCTGGCCTCTTTACGGGTTATGGCCCTTGCGTGCCTTGAA
TTACTTCCACCTGGCTGCAGTACGTGATTCTTGATCCCGAGCTTCGGGTTGGAAGTGGGTGGGAGAGTTC
GAGGCCTTGCGCTTAAGGAGCCCCTTCGCCTCGTGCTTGAGTTGAGGCCTGGCCTGGGCGCTGGGGCCGC
CGCGTGCGAATCTGGTGGCACCTTCGCGCCTGTCTCGCTGCTTTCGATAAGTCTCTAGCCATTTAAAATT
TTTGATGACCTGCTGCGACGCTTTTTTTCTGGCAAGATAGTCTTGTAAATGCGGGCCAAGATCTGCACAC
TGGTATTTCGGTTTTTGGGGCCGCGGGCGGCGACGGGGCCCGTGCGTCCCAGCGCACATGTTCGGCGAGG
CGGGGCCTGCGAGCGCGGCCACCGAGAATCGGACGGGGGTAGTCTCAAGCTGGCCGGCCTGCTCTGGTGC
CTGGCCTCGCGCCGCCGTGTATCGCCCCGCCCTGGGCGGCAAGGCTGGCCCGGTCGGCACCAGTTGCGTG
AGCGGAAAGATGGCCGCTTCCCGGCCCTGCTGCAGGGAGCTCAAAATGGAGGACGCGGCGCTCGGGAGAG
CGGGCGGGTGAGTCACCCACACAAAGGAAAAGGGCCTTTCCGTCCTCAGCCGTCGCTTCATGTGACTCCA
CGGAGTACCGGGCGCCGTCCAGGCACCTCGATTAGTTCTCGAGCTTTTGGAGTACGTCGTCTTTAGGTTG
GGGGGAGGGGTTTTATGCGATGGAGTTTCCCCACACTGAGTGGGTGGAGACTGAAGTTAGGCCAGCTTGG
CACTTGATGTAATTCTCCTTGGAATTTGCCCTTTTTGAGTTTGGATCTTGGTTCATTCTCAAGCCTCAGA
CAGTGGTTCAAAGTTTTTTTCTTCCATTTCAGGTGTCGTGAAGCGGCCCTGCAGATATCAACAAGTTTGT
ACAAAAAAGCAGGCACCATGCCTCCAAGACCATCATCAGGTGAACTGTGGGGCATCCACTTGATGCCCCC
AAGAATCCTAGTAGAATGTTTACTACCAAATGGAATGATAGTGACTTTAGAATGCCTCCGTGAGGCTACA
TTAATAACCATAAAGCATGAACTATTTAAAGAAGCAAGAAAATACCCCCTCCATCAACTTCTTCAAGATG
AATCTTCTTACATTTTCGTAAGTGTTACTCAAGAAGCAGAAAGGGAAGAATTTTTTGATGAAACAAGACG
ACTTTGTGACCTTCGGCTTTTTCAACCCTTTTTAAAAGTAATTGAACCAGTAGGCAACCGTGAAAAGATC
CTCAATCGAGAAATTGGTTTTGCTATCGGCATGCCAGTGTGTGAATTTGATATGGTTAAAGATCCAGAAG
TACAGGACTTCCGAAGAAATATTCTGAACGTTTGTAAAGAAGCTGTGGATCTTAGGGACCTCAATTCACC
TCATAGTAGAGCAATGTATGTCTATCCTCCAAATGTAGAATCTTCACCAGAATTGCCAAAGCACATATAT
AATAAATTAGATAAAGGGCAAATAATAGTGGTGATCTGGGTAATAGTTTCTCCAAATAATGACAAGCAGA
AGTATACTCTGAAAATCAACCATGACTGTGTACCAGAACAAGTAATTGCTGAAGCAATCAGGAAAAAAAC
TCGAAGTATGTTGCTATCCTCTGAACAACTAAAACTCTGTGTTTTAGAATATCAGGGCAAGTATATTTTA
AAAGTGTGTGGATGTGATGAATACTTCCTAGAAAAATATCCTCTGAGTCAGTATAAGTATATAAGAAGCT
GTATAATGCTTGGGAGGATGCCCAATTTGATGTTGATGGCTAAAGAAAGCCTTTATTCTCAACTGCCAAT
GGACTGTTTTACAATGCCATCTTATTCCAGACGCATTTCCACAGCTACACCATATATGAATGGAGAAACA
TCTACAAAATCCCTTTGGGTTATAAATAGTGCACTCAGAATAAAAATTCTTTGTGCAACCTACGTGAATG
TAAATATTCGAGACATTGATAAGATCTATGTTCGAACAGGTATCTACCATGGAGGAGAACCCTTATGTGA
CAATGTGAACACTCAAAGAGTACCTTGTTCCAATCCCAGGTGGAATGAATGGCTGAATTATGATATATAC
ATTCCTGATCTTCCTCGTGCTGCTCGACTTTGCCTTTCCATTTGCTCTGTTAAAGGCCGAAAGGGTGCTA
AAGAGGAACACTGTCCATTGGCATGGGGAAATATAAACTTGTTTGATTACACAGACACTCTAGTATCTGG
AAAAATGGCTTTGAATCTTTGGCCAGTACCTCATGGATTAGAAGATTTGCTGAACCCTATTGGTGTTACT
GGATCAAATCCAAATAAAGAAACTCCATGCTTAGAGTTGGAGTTTGACTGGTTCAGCAGTGTGGTAAAGT
TCCCAGATATGTCAGTGATTGAAGAGCATGCCAATTGGTCTGTATCCCGAGAAGCAGGATTTAGCTATTC
CCACGCAGGACTGAGTAACAGACTAGCTAGAGACAATGAATTAAGGGAAAATGACAAAGAACAGCTCAAA
GCAATTTCTACACGAGATCCTCTCTCTGAAATCACTGAGCAGGAGAAAGATTTTCTATGGAGTCACAGAC
ACTATTGTGTAACTATCCCCGAAATTCTACCCAAATTGCTTCTGTCTGTTAAATGGAATTCTAGAGATGA
AGTAGCCCAGATGTATTGCTTGGTAAAAGATTGGCCTCCAATCAAACCTGAACAGGCTATGGAACTTCTG
GACTGTAATTACCCAGATCCTATGGTTCGAGGTTTTGCTGTTCGGTGCTTGGAAAAATATTTAACAGATG
ACAAACTTTCTCAGTATTTAATTCAGCTAGTACAGGTCCTAAAATATGAACAATATTTGGATAACTTGCT
TGTGAGATTTTTACTGAAGAAAGCATTGACTAATCAAAGGATTGGGCACTTTTTCTTTTGGCATTTAAAA
TCTGAGATGCACAATAAAACAGTTAGCCAGAGGTTTGGCCTGCTTTTGGAGTCCTATTGTCGTGCATGTG
GGATGTATTTGAAGCACCTGAATAGGCAAGTCGAGGCAATGGAAAAGCTCATTAACTTAACTGACATTCT
CAAACAGGAGAAGAAGGATGAAACACAAAAGGTACAGATGAAGTTTTTAGTTGAGCAAATGAGGCGACCA
GATTTCATGGATGCTCTACAGGGCTTTCTGTCTCCTCTAAACCCTGCTCATCAACTAGGAAACCTCAGGC
TTGAAGAGTGTCGAATTATGTCCTCTGCAAAAAGGCCACTGTGGTTGAATTGGGAGAACCCAGACATCAT
GTCAGAGTTACTGTTTCAGAACAATGAGATCATCTTTAAAAATGGGGATGATTTACGGCAAGATATGCTA
ACACTTCAAATTATTCGTATTATGGAAAATATCTGGCAAAATCAAGGTCTTGATCTTCGAATGTTACCTT
ATGGTTGTCTGTCAATCGGTGACTGTGTGGGACTTATTGAGGTGGTGCGAAATTCTCACACTATTATGCA
AATTCAGTGCAAAGGCGGCTTGAAAGGTGCACTGCAGTTCAACAGCCACACACTACATCAGTGGCTCAAA
GACAAGAACAAAGGAGAAATATATGATGCAGCCATTGACCTGTTTACACGTTCATGTGCTGGATACTGTG
TAGCTACCTTCATTTTGGGAATTGGAGATCGTCACAATAGTAACATCATGGTGAAAGACGATGGACAACT
GTTTCATATAGATTTTGGACACTTTTTGGATCACAAGAAGAAAAAATTTGGTTATAAACGAGAACGTGTG
CCATTTGTTTTGACACAGGATTTCTTAATAGTGATTAGTAAAGGAGCCCAAGAATGCACAAAGACAAGAG
AATTTGAGAGGTTTCAGGAGATGTGTTACAAGGCTTATCTAGCTATTCGACAGCATGCCAATCTCTTCAT
AAATCTTTTCTCAATGATGCTTGGCTCTGGAATGCCAGAACTACAATCTTTTGATGACATTGCATACATT
CGAAAGACCCTAGCCTTAGATAAAACTGAGCAAGAGGCTTTGGAGTATTTCATGAAACAAATGAATGATG
CACATCATGGTGGCTGGACAACAAAAATGGATTGGATCTTCCACACAATTAAACAGCATGCATTGAACTA
GAACCCAGCTTTCTTGTACAAAGTGGTGATATCCAATTAACCCTCACTAAAGGAAGATGATAGTTAAGTG
TAAGTTACCCTATAGTGAGTCGTATTACCACCCAACTTTTCTATACAAAGTGGTTGATATCCAGCACAGT
GGCGGCCGCTCGAGTCTAGAGGGCCCGCGGTTCGAAGGTAAGCCTATCCCTAACCCTCTCCTCGGTCTCG
ATTCTACGCGTACCGGTTAGTAATGAGATCCCTCCCCCCCCCCTAACGTTACTGGCCGAAGCCGCTTGGA
ATAAGGCCGGTGTGCGTTTGTCTATATGTTATTTTCCACCATATTGCCGTCTTTTGGCAATGTGAGGGCC
CGGAAACCTGGCCCTGTCTTCTTGACGAGCATTCCTAGGGGTCTTTCCCCTCTCGCCAAAGGAATGCAAG
GTCTGTTGAATGTCGTGAAGGAAGCAGTTCCTCTGGAAGCTTCTTGAAGACAAACAACGTCTGTAGCGAC
CCTTTGCAGGCAGCGGAACCCCCCACCTGGCGACAGGTGCCTCTGCGGCCAAAAGCCACGTGTATAAGAT
ACACCTGCAAAGGCGGCACAACCCCAGTGCCACGTTGTGAGTTGGATAGTTGTGGAAAGAGTCAAATGGC
TCTCCTCAAGCGTATTCAACAAGGGGCTGAAGGATGCCCAGAAGGTACCCCATTGTATGGGATCTGATCT
GGGGCCTCGGTGCACATGCTTTACATGTGTTTAGTCGAGGTTAAAAAAACGTCTAGGCCCCCCGAACCAC
GGGGACGTGGTTTTCCTTTGAAAAACACGATGATAATATGGCCACACATATGACCGAGTACAAGCCCACG
GTGCGCCTCGCCACCCGCGACGACGTCCCCAGGGCCGTACGCACCCTCGCCGCCGCGTTCGCCGACTACC
CCGCCACGCGCCACACCGTCGATCCGGACCGCCACATCGAGCGGGTCACCGAGCTGCAAGAACTCTTCCT
CACGCGCGTCGGGCTCGACATCGGCAAGGTGTGGGTCGCGGACGACGGCGCCGCGGTGGCGGTCTGGACC
ACGCCGGAGAGCGTCGAAGCGGGGGCGGTGTTCGCCGAGATCGGCCCGCGCATGGCCGAGTTGAGCGGTT
CCCGGCTGGCCGCGCAGCAACAGATGGAAGGCCTCCTGGCGCCGCACCGGCCCAAGGAGCCCGCGTGGTT
CCTGGCCACCGTCGGCGTCTCGCCCGACCACCAGGGCAAGGGTCTGGGCAGCGCCGTCGTGCTCCCCGGA
GTGGAGGCGGCCGAGCGCGCCGGGGTGCCCGCCTTCCTGGAGACCTCCGCGCCCCGCAACCTCCCCTTCT
ACGAGCGGCTCGGCTTCACCGTCACCGCCGACGTCGAGGTGCCCGAAGGACCGCGCACCTGGTGCATGAC
CCGCAAGCCCGGTGCCTAAATCGATAGATCCTAATCAACCTCTGGATTACAAAATTTGTGAAAGATTGAC
TGGTATTCTTAACTATGTTGCTCCTTTTACGCTATGTGGATACGCTGCTTTAATGCCTTTGTATCATGCT
ATTGCTTCCCGTATGGCTTTCATTTTCTCCTCCTTGTATAAATCCTGGTTGCTGTCTCTTTATGAGGAGT
TGTGGCCCGTTGTCAGGCAACGTGGCGTGGTGTGCACTGTGTTTGCTGACGCAACCCCCACTGGTTGGGG
CATTGCCACCACCTGTCAGCTCCTTTCCGGGACTTTCGCTTTCCCCCTCCCTATTGCCACGGCGGAACTC
ATCGCCGCCTGCCTTGCCCGCTGCTGGACAGGGGCTCGGCTGTTGGGCACTGACAATTCCGTGGTGTTGT
CGGGGAAATCATCGTCCTTTCCTTGGCTGCTCGCCTGTGTTGCCACCTGGATTCTGCGCGGGACGTCCTT
CTGCTACGTCCCTTCGGCCCTCAATCCAGCGGACCTTCCTTCCCGCGGCCTGCTGCCGGCTCTGCGGCCT
CTTCCGCGTCTTCGCCTTCGCCCTCAGACGAGTCGGATCTCCCTTTGGGCCGCCTCCCCGCCTGAGATCC
TTTAAGACCAATGACTTACAAGGCAGCTGTAGATCTTAGCCACTTTTTAAAAGAAAAGGGGGGACTGGAA
GGGCTAATTCACTCCCAACGAAGACAAGATCTGCTTTTTGCTTGTACTGGGTCTCTCTGGTTAGACCAGA
TCTGAGCCTGGGAGCTCTCTGGCTAACTAGGGAACCCACTGCTTAAGCCTCAATAAAGCTTGCCTTGAGT
GCTTCAAGTAGTGTGTGCCCGTCTGTTGTGTGACTCTGGTAACTAGAGATCCCTCAGACCCTTTTAGTCA
GTGTGGAAAATCTCTAGCAGTAGTAGTTCATGTCATCTTATTATTCAGTATTTATAACTTGCAAAGAAAT
GAATATCAGAGAGTGAGAGGCCCGGGTTAATTAAGGAAAGGGCTAGATCATTCTTGAAGACGAAAGGGCC
TCGTGATACGCCTATTTTTATAGGTTAATGTCATGATAATAATGGTTTCTTAGACGTCAGGTGGCACTTT
TCGGGGAAATGTGCGCGGAACCCCTATTTGTTTATTTTTCTAAATACATTCAAATATGTATCCGCTCATG
AGACAATAACCCTGATAAATGCTTCAATAATATTGAAAAAGGAAGAGTATGAGTATTCAACATTTCCGTG
TCGCCCTTATTCCCTTTTTTGCGGCATTTTGCCTTCCTGTTTTTGCTCACCCAGAAACGCTGGTGAAAGT
AAAAGATGCTGAAGATCAGTTGGGTGCACGAGTGGGTTACATCGAACTGGATCTCAACAGCGGTAAGATC
CTTGAGAGTTTTCGCCCCGAAGAACGTTTTCCAATGATGAGCACTTTTAAAGTTCTGCTATGTGGCGCGG
TATTATCCCGTGTTGACGCCGGGCAAGAGCAACTCGGTCGCCGCATACACTATTCTCAGAATGACTTGGT
TGAGTACTCACCAGTCACAGAAAAGCATCTTACGGATGGCATGACAGTAAGAGAATTATGCAGTGCTGCC
ATAACCATGAGTGATAACACTGCGGCCAACTTACTTCTGACAACGATCGGAGGACCGAAGGAGCTAACCG
CTTTTTTGCACAACATGGGGGATCATGTAACTCGCCTTGATCGTTGGGAACCGGAGCTGAATGAAGCCAT
ACCAAACGACGAGCGTGACACCACGATGCCTGTAGCAATGGCAACAACGTTGCGCAAACTATTAACTGGC
GAACTACTTACTCTAGCTTCCCGGCAACAATTAATAGACTGGATGGAGGCGGATAAAGTTGCAGGACCAC
TTCTGCGCTCGGCCCTTCCGGCTGGCTGGTTTATTGCTGATAAATCTGGAGCCGGTGAGCGTGGGTCTCG
CGGTATCATTGCAGCACTGGGGCCAGATGGTAAGCCCTCCCGTATCGTAGTTATCTACACGACGGGGAGT
CAGGCAACTATGGATGAACGAAATAGACAGATCGCTGAGATAGGTGCCTCACTGATTAAGCATTGGTAAC
TGTCAGACCAAGTTTACTCATATATACTTTAGATTGATTTAAAACTTCATTTTTAATTTAAAAGGATCTA
GGTGAAGATCCTTTTTGATAATCTCATGACCAAAATCCCTTAACGTGAGTTTTCGTTCCACTGAGCGTCA
GACCCCGTAGAAAAGATCAAAGGATCTTCTTGAGATCCTTTTTTTCTGCGCGTAATCTGCTGCTTGCAAA
CAAAAAAACCACCGCTACCAGCGGTGGTTTGTTTGCCGGATCAAGAGCTACCAACTCTTTTTCCGAAGGT
AACTGGCTTCAGCAGAGCGCAGATACCAAATACTGTTCTTCTAGTGTAGCCGTAGTTAGGCCACCACTTC
AAGAACTCTGTAGCACCGCCTACATACCTCGCTCTGCTAATCCTGTTACCAGTGGCTGCTGCCAGTGGCG
ATAAGTCGTGTCTTACCGGGTTGGACTCAAGACGATAGTTACCGGATAAGGCGCAGCGGTCGGGCTGAAC
GGGGGGTTCGTGCACACAGCCCAGCTTGGAGCGAACGACCTACACCGAACTGAGATACCTACAGCGTGAG
CTATGAGAAAGCGCCACGCTTCCCGAAGGGAGAAAGGCGGACAGGTATCCGGTAAGCGGCAGGGTCGGAA
CAGGAGAGCGCACGAGGGAGCTTCCAGGGGGAAACGCCTGGTATCTTTATAGTCCTGTCGGGTTTCGCCA
CCTCTGACTTGAGCGTCGATTTTTGTGATGCTCGTCAGGGGGGCGGAGCCTATGGAAAAACGCCAGCAAC
GCGGCCTTTTTACGGTTCCTGGCCTTTTGCTGGCCTTTTGCTCACATGTTCTTTCCTGCGTTATCCCCTG
ATTCTGTGGATAACCGTATTACCGCCTTTGAGTGAGCTGATACCGCTCGCCGCAGCCGAACGACCGAGCG
CAGCGAGTCAGTGAGCGAGGAAGCGGAAGAGCGCCCAATACGCAAACCGCCTCTCCCCGCGCGTTGGCCG
ATTCATTAATGCAGCAAGCTCATGGCTGACTAATTTTTTTTATTTATGCAGAGGCCGAGGCCGCCTCGGC
CTCTGAGCTATTCCAGAAGTAGTGAGGAGGCTTTTTTGGAGGCCTAGGCTTTTGCAAAAAGCTCCCCGTG
GCACGACAGGTTTCCCGACTGGAAAGCGGGCAGTGAGCGCAACGCAATTAATGTGAGTTAGCTCACTCAT
TAGGCACCCCAGGCTTTACACTTTATGCTTCCGGCTCGTATGTTGTGTGGAATTGTGAGCGGATAACAAT
TTCACACAGGAAACAGCTATGACATGATTACGAATTTCACAAATAAAGCATTTTTTTCACTGCATTCTAG
TTGTGGTTTGTCCAAACTCATCAATGTATCTTATCATGTCTGGATCAACTGGATAACTCAAGCTAACCAA
AATCATCCCAAACTTCCCACCCCATACCCTATTACCACTGCCAATTACCTGTGGTTTCATTTACTCTAAA
CCTGTGATTCCTCTGAATTATTTTCATTTTAAAGAAATTGTATTTGTTAAATATGTACTACAAACTTAGT
AGT
